Addgene plasmid #71468: pET28a-HsSENP5
Purpose: Encodes human full length SENP5 optimised for E. coli expression. Suitable for in vitro transcription/translation (T7).
Depositing lab: Jorge Eduardo Azevedo. Depositing organization: Instituto de Biologia Molecular e Celular (IBMC). Publication: Evaluation of the activity and substrate specificity of the human SENP family of SUMO proteases. Mendes AV, Grou CP, Azevedo JE, Pinto MP. Biochim Biophys Acta. 2015 Oct 29. pii: S0167-4889(15)00373-0. doi: 10.1016/j.bbamcr.2015.10.020. PubMed 26522917.
Backbone
  Vector backbone: pET-28a
  Backbone manufacturer: Novagen
  Backbone size w/o insert (bp): 5289
  Total vector size (bp): 7557
  Vector type: Bacterial Expression
Growth in bacteria
  Bacterial resistance: Kanamycin, 50 μg/mL
  Growth temperature: 37°C
  Growth strain: DH5alpha
  Copy number: Low Copy
Gene/Insert
  Gene/Insert name: SUMO1/sentrin specific peptidase 5 (alt name: SENP5)
  Species: H. sapiens (human)
  Insert size (bp): 2268
  Mutation: Gene optimised for E. coli expression (Genscript)
  GenBank ID: NM_152699.4
  Entrez Gene: SENP5
  Promoter: T7
  Tag / fusion protein: Hexahistidine (N terminal on backbone)
  Cloning method: Restriction Enzyme; 5′ cloning site NdeI (not destroyed); 3′ cloning site XhoI (not destroyed)
  Sequencing primers: 5′ T7; 3′ T7term
Terms and licenses: Academic/Nonprofit Terms; Industry Terms: Not Available to Industry
Depositor comments: Insert gene optimisation performed by Genscript
How to cite: pET28a-HsSENP5 was a gift from Jorge Eduardo Azevedo (Addgene plasmid # 71468 ; http://n2t.net/addgene:71468 ; RRID:Addgene_71468)
