[The description below was written by a language model from this plasmid's Addgene catalogue record.]
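Description:
pET28a-HsSENP5 is a bacterial expression plasmid built on the Novagen pET-28a backbone, with a total size of about 7.6 kb. It confers kanamycin resistance and is recorded as low copy, consistent with the pBR322-type origin that pET vectors generally carry. No feature table accompanies this record, so the details of backbone elements rest on the catalogue fields and what is generally known about pET-28a.

The payload is the full-length coding sequence of human SENP5 (SUMO1/sentrin specific peptidase 5), a roughly 2.3 kb insert that was synthesised with codon usage optimised for E. coli rather than amplified from native cDNA. It was cloned between the NdeI and XhoI sites, both of which remain intact, which places the open reading frame in frame with the vector-encoded N-terminal hexahistidine tag for immobilised metal affinity purification. Expression is driven by the T7 promoter, so production in bacteria requires a host that supplies T7 RNA polymerase, typically a DE3 lysogen strain, while a standard cloning strain serves for propagation.

The T7 promoter also makes the plasmid suitable as a template for coupled in vitro transcription/translation, as the depositor notes. SENP5 belongs to the SENP family of SUMO proteases, which process SUMO precursors and remove SUMO from modified proteins. The construct was generated in the context of a study comparing the activity and substrate specificity of the human SENP enzymes, and it is suited to producing His-tagged recombinant or in vitro synthesised SENP5 for biochemical assays of that kind.
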