>Addgene plasmid #71468 | pET28a-HsSENP5 | depositor partial sequence | sequence record 129181 | Full SENP5 open reading frame
ATGAAAAAACAACGTAAAATCCTGTGGCGTAAAGGTATTCATCTGGCATTCTCGGAAAAATGGAACACGG
GCTTCGGCGGCTTCAAAAAATTTTATTTCCATCAGCACCTGTGCATTCTGAAAGCGAAACTGGGTCGTCC
GGTGACCTGGAACCGTCAACTGCGTCATTTTCAGGGTCGTAAAAAAGCCCTGCAGATTCAAAAAACGTGG
ATCAAAGATGAACCGCTGTGTGCGAAAACCAAATTTAACGTCGCCACCCAGAATGTTAGTACGCTGAGCT
CTAAAGTGAAACGCAAAGATGCAAAACATTTCATCAGTTCCTCAAAAACCCTGCTGCGTCTGCAGGCAGA
AAAACTGCTGTCGAGCGCTAAAAACAGCGATCACGAATATTGCCGCGAGAAAAACCTGCTGAAAGCCGTT
ACGGACTTTCCGTCCAACTCAGCACTGGGTCAAGCTAATGGTCATCGTCCGCGTACCGATCCGCAGCCGA
GTGACTTTCCGATGAAATTCAATGGCGAATCGCAAAGCCCGGGTGAATCCGGCACCATTGTGGTTACGCT
GAACAATCATAAACGCAAAGGTTTTTGCTACGGCTGCTGTCAGGGTCCGGAACATCACCGTAACGGCGGT
CCGCTGATTCCGAAAAAATTCCAGCTGAATCAACACCGTCGCATCAAACTGTCGCCGCTGATGATGTATG
AAAAACTGAGCATGATTCGTTTTCGCTACCGTATCCTGCGCTCGCAGCATTTCCGTACCAAAAGCAAAGT
GTGTAAACTGCGCAAAGCGCAACGTTCTTGGGTGCAGAAAGTTACCGGCGATCACCAGGAAACGCGTCGC
GAAAACGGTGAAGGCGGTTCTTGCAGTCCGTTTCCGTCTCCGGAACCGAAAGACCCGAGTTGTCGCCATC
AGCCGTATTTCCCGGATATGGACTCTAGTGCAGTCGTGAAAGGCACGAATAGCCATGTTCCGGATTGTCA
CACCAAAGGCTCCTCATTTCTGGGTAAAGAACTGAGCCTGGATGAAGCTTTCCCGGACCAGCAAAACGGT
TCTGCGACGAATGCCTGGGATCAGTCGAGCTGCTCTAGTCCGAAATGGGAATGTACCGAACTGATTCATG
ACATCCCGCTGCCGGAACACCGCTCCAACACCATGTTTATTTCAGAAACGGAACGTGAAATCATGACCCT
GGGCCAGGAAAATCAAACGTCCTCAGTGAGCGATGACCGTGTTAAACTGTCCGTCTCAGGCGCGGATACC
AGCGTGAGCAGCGTGGACGGTCCTGTTAGTCAAAAAGCCGTCCAGAACGAAAATTCCTATCAAATGGAAG
AAGATGGCTCGCTGAAACAGAGCATTCTGTCTAGTGAACTGCTGGACCATCCGTACTGCAAATCACCGCT
GGAAGCACCGCTGGTTTGTTCGGGTCTGAAACTGGAAAACCAAGTCGGCGGTGGCAAAAATTCTCAGAAA
GCTAGTCCGGTGGATGACGAACAGCTGTCCGTTTGCCTGTCAGGCTTTCTGGATGAAGTGATGAAAAAAT
ATGGTTCTCTGGTCCCGCTGAGTGAAAAAGAAGTGCTGGGTCGCCTGAAAGATGTTTTTAACGAAGACTT
CAGCAATCGCAAACCGTTTATTAACCGTGAAATCACCAATTATCGCGCGCGTCATCAGAAATGTAACTTC
CGTATTTTCTACAACAAACACATGCTGGATATGGATGACCTGGCCACCCTGGATGGCCAAAACTGGCTGA
ATGACCAGGTTATTAACATGTATGGTGAACTGATCATGGATGCGGTGCCGGACAAAGTTCATTTCTTTAA
CAGCTTTTTCCACCGCCAGCTGGTCACGAAAGGTTACAATGGCGTGAAACGTTGGACCAAAAAAGTTGAC
CTGTTTAAAAAATCTCTGCTGCTGATTCCGATCCATCTGGAAGTCCACTGGTCCCTGATTACCGTGACGC
TGTCAAACCGCATTATCTCGTTCTATGATAGCCAGGGTATCCATTTCAAATTCTGCGTGGAAAACATCCG
TAAATACCTGCTGACCGAAGCGCGTGAGAAAAACCGTCCGGAATTTCTGCAGGGCTGGCAAACCGCTGTT
ACGAAATGCATCCCGCAGCAGAAAAACGATAGCGACTGTGGTGTTTTCGTCCTGCAGTACTGCAAATGTC
TGGCCCTGGAACAGCCGTTTCAATTCTCACAGGAAGATATGCCGCGTGTGCGTAAACGTATCTACAAAGA
ACTGTGTGAATGTCGCCTGATGGACTGA
