>Addgene plasmid #71468 | pET28a-HsSENP5 | addgene partial sequence | sequence record 132513 | T7term 5'-GCTAGTTATTGCTCAGCGG-3'
CCGGATCTCAGTGGTGGTGGTGGTGGTGCTCGAGTCAGTCCATCAGGCGACATTCACACAGTTCTTTGTA
GATACGTTTACGCACACGCGGCATATCTTCCTGTGAGAATTGAAACGGCTGTTCCAGGGCCAGACATTTG
CAGTACTGCAGGACGAAAACACCACAGTCGCTATCGTTTTTCTGCTGCGGGATGCATTTCGTAACAGCGG
TTTGCCAGCCCTGCAGAAATTCCGGACGGTTTTTCTCACGCGCTTCGGTCAGCAGGTATTTACGGATGTT
TTCCACGCAGAATTTGAAATGGATACCCTGGCTATCATAGAACGAGATAATGCGGTTTGACAGCGTCACG
GTAATCAGGGACCAGTGGACTTCCAGATGGATCGGAATCAGCAGCAGAGATTTTTTAAACAGGTCAACTT
TTTTGGTCCAACGTTTCACGCCATTGTAACCTTTCGTGACCAGCTGGCGGTGGAAAAAGCTGTTAAAGAA
ATGAACTTTGTCCGGCACCGCATCCATGATCAGTTCACCATACATGTTAATAACCTGGTCATTCAGCCAG
TTTTGGCCATCCAGGGTGGCCAGGTCATCCATATCCAGCATGTGTTTGTTGTAGAAAATACGGAAGTTAC
ATTTCTGATGACGCGCGCGATAATTGGTGATTTCACGGTTAATAAACGGTTTGCGATTGCTGAAGTCTTC
GTTAAAAACATCTTTCAGGCGACCCAGCACTTCTTTTTCACTCAGCGGGACCAGAGAACCATATTTTTTC
ATCACTTCATCCAGAAAGCCTGACAGGCAAACGGACAGCTGTTCGTCATCCACCGGACTAGCTTN
