>Addgene plasmid #71468 | pET28a-HsSENP5 | addgene partial sequence | sequence record 132514 | T7 5'-TAATACGACTCACTATAGGG-3'
ACTTTAAGAAGGAGATATACCATGGGCAGCAGCCATCATCATCATCATCACAGCAGCGGCCTGGTGCCGC
GCGGCAGCCATATGAAAAAACAACGTAAAATCCTGTGGCGTAAAGGTATTCATCTGGCATTCTCGGAAAA
ATGGAACACGGGCTTCGGCGGCTTCAAAAAATTTTATTTCCATCAGCACCTGTGCATTCTGAAAGCGAAA
CTGGGTCGTCCGGTGACCTGGAACCGTCAACTGCGTCATTTTCAGGGTCGTAAAAAAGCCCTGCAGATTC
AAAAAACGTGGATCAAAGATGAACCGCTGTGTGCGAAAACCAAATTTAACGTCGCCACCCAGAATGTTAG
TACGCTGAGCTCTAAAGTGAAACGCAAAGATGCAAAACATTTCATCAGTTCCTCAAAAACCCTGCTGCGT
CTGCAGGCAGAAAAACTGCTGTCGAGCGCTAAAAACAGCGATCACGAATATTGCCGCGAGAAAAACCTGC
TGAAAGCCGTTACGGACTTTCCGTCCAACTCAGCACTGGGTCAAGCTAATGGTCATCGTCCGCGTACCGA
TCCGCAGCCGAGTGACTTTCCGATGAAATTCAATGGCGAATCGCAAAGCCCGGGTGAATCCGGCACCATT
GTGGTTACGCTGAACAATCATAAACGCAAAGGTTTTTGCTACGGCTGCTGTCAGGGTCCGGAACATCACC
GTAACGGCGGTCCGCTGATTCCGAAAAAATTCCAGCTGAATCAACACCGTCGCATCAAACTGTCGCCGCT
GATGATGTATGAAAAACTGAGCATGATTCGTTTTCGCTACCGTATCCTGCGCTCGCAGCATTTCCGTAC
